>Addgene plasmid #90879 | RNASEH2A B10.3 gRNA | addgene full sequence | sequence record 183362 | Addgene NGS Result
GAGTCAGTGAGCGAGGAAGCGGAAGAGCGCCCAATACGCAAACCGCCTCTCCCCGCGCGTTGGCCGATTC
ATTAATGCAGCTGGCACGACAGGTTTCCCGACTGGAAAGCGGGCAGTGAGCGCAACGCAATTAATGTGAG
TTAGCTCACTCATTAGGCACCCCAGGCTTTACACTTTATGCTTCCGGCTCGTATGTTGTGTGGAATTGTG
AGCGGATAACAATTTCACACAGGAAACAGCTATGACCATGATTACGCCAAGCGCGCAATTAACCCTCACT
AAAGGGAACAAAAGCTGGAGCTGCAAGCTTAATGTAGTCTTATGCAATACTCTTGTAGTCTTGCAACATG
GTAACGATGAGTTAGCAACATGCCTTACAAGGAGAGAAAAAGCACCGTGCATGCCGATTGGTGGAAGTAA
GGTGGTACGATCGTGCCTTATTAGGAAGGCAACAGACGGGTCTGACATGGATTGGACGAACCACTGAATT
GCCGCATTGCAGAGATATTGTATTTAAGTGCCTAGCTCGATACATAAACGGGTCTCTCTGGTTAGACCAG
ATCTGAGCCTGGGAGCTCTCTGGCTAACTAGGGAACCCACTGCTTAAGCCTCAATAAAGCTTGCCTTGAG
TGCTTCAAGTAGTGTGTGCCCGTCTGTTGTGTGACTCTGGTAACTAGAGATCCCTCAGACCCTTTTAGTC
AGTGTGGAAAATCTCTAGCAGTGGCGCCCGAACAGGGACTTGAAAGCGAAAGGGAAACCAGAGGAGCTCT
CTCGACGCAGGACTCGGCTTGCTGAAGCGCGCACGGCAAGAGGCGAGGGGCGGCGACTGGTGAGTACGCC
AAAAATTTTGACTAGCGGAGGCTAGAAGGAGAGAGATGGGTGCGAGAGCGTCAGTATTAAGCGGGGGAGA
ATTAGATCGCGATGGGAAAAAATTCGGTTAAGGCCAGGGGGAAAGAAAAAATATAAATTAAAACATATAG
TATGGGCAAGCAGGGAGCTAGAACGATTCGCAGTTAATCCTGGCCTGTTAGAAACATCAGAAGGCTGTAG
ACAAATACTGGGACAGCTACAACCATCCCTTCAGACAGGATCAGAAGAACTTAGATCATTATATAATACA
GTAGCAACCCTCTATTGTGTGCATCAAAGGATAGAGATAAAAGACACCAAGGAAGCTTTAGACAAGATAG
AGGAAGAGCAAAACAAAAGTAAGACCACCGCACAGCAAGCGGCCGCTGATCTTCAGACCTGGAGGAGGAG
ATATGAGGGACAATTGGAGAAGTGAATTATATAAATATAAAGTAGTAAAAATTGAACCATTAGGAGTAGC
ACCCACCAAGGCAAAGAGAAGAGTGGTGCAGAGAGAAAAAAGAGCAGTGGGAATAGGAGCTTTGTTCCTT
GGGTTCTTGGGAGCAGCAGGAAGCACTATGGGCGCAGCGTCAATGACGCTGACGGTACAGGCCAGACAAT
TATTGTCTGGTATAGTGCAGCAGCAGAACAATTTGCTGAGGGCTATTGAGGCGCAACAGCATCTGTTGCA
ACTCACAGTCTGGGGCATCAAGCAGCTCCAGGCAAGAATCCTGGCTGTGGAAAGATACCTAAAGGATCAA
CAGCTCCTGGGGATTTGGGGTTGCTCTGGAAAACTCATTTGCACCACTGCTGTGCCTTGGAATGCTAGTT
GGAGTAATAAATCTCTGGAACAGATTTGGAATCACACGACCTGGATGGAGTGGGACAGAGAAATTAACAA
TTACACAAGCTTAATACACTCCTTAATTGAAGAATCGCAAAACCAGCAAGAAAAGAATGAACAAGAATTA
TTGGAATTAGATAAATGGGCAAGTTTGTGGAATTGGTTTAACATAACAAATTGGCTGTGGTATATAAAAT
TATTCATAATGATAGTAGGAGGCTTGGTAGGTTTAAGAATAGTTTTTGCTGTACTTTCTATAGTGAATAG
AGTTAGGCAGGGATATTCACCATTATCGTTTCAGACCCACCTCCCAACCCCGAGGGGACCCAGAGAGGGC
CTATTTCCCATGATTCCTTCATATTTGCATATACGATACAAGGCTGTTAGAGAGATAATTAGAATTAATT
TGACTGTAAACACAAAGATATTAGTACAAAATACGTGACGTAGAAAGTAATAATTTCTTGGGTAGTTTGC
AGTTTTAAAATTATGTTTTAAAATGGACTATCATATGCTTACCGTAACTTGAAAGTATTTCGATTTCTTG
GCTTTATATATCTTGTGGAAAGGACGAAACACCGCCGCGGGCACAGGCGAACTCGTTTAAGAGCTATGCT
GGAAACAGCATAGCAAGTTTAAATAAGGCTAGTCCGTTATCAACTTGAAAAAGTGGCACCGAGTCGGTGC
TTTTTTTGAATTCTAGATCTTGAGACAAATGGCAGTATTCATCCACAATTTTAAAAGAAAAGGGGGGATT
GGGGGGTACAGTGCAGGGGAAAGAATAGTAGACATAATAGCAACAGACATACAAACTAAAGAATTACAAA
AACAAATTACAAAAATTCAAAATTTTCGGGTTTATTACAGGGACAGCAGAGATCCACTTTGGCGCCGGCT
CGAGTGGCTCCGGTGCCCGTCAGTGGGCAGAGCGCACATCGCCCACAGTCCCCGAGAAGTTGGGGGGAGG
GGTCGGCAATTGAACCGGTGCCTAGAGAAGGTGGCGCGGGGTAAACTGGGAAAGTGATGTCGTGTACTGG
CTCCGCCTTTTTCCCGAGGGTGGGGGAGAACCGTATATAAGTGCAGTAGTCGCCGTGAACGTTCTTTTTC
GCAACGGGTTTGCCGCCAGAACACAGGTGTCGTGACGCGGGATCCGCCACCATGACCGAGTACAAGCCCA
CGGTGCGCCTCGCCACCCGCGACGACGTCCCCAGGGCCGTACGCACCCTCGCCGCCGCGTTCGCCGACTA
CCCCGCCACGCGCCACACCGTCGATCCGGACCGCCACATCGAGCGGGTCACCGAGCTGCAAGAACTCTTC
CTCACGCGCGTCGGGCTCGACATCGGCAAGGTGTGGGTCGCGGACGACGGCGCCGCGGTGGCGGTCTGGA
CCACGCCGGAGAGCGTCGAAGCGGGGGCGGTGTTCGCCGAGATCGGCCCGCGCATGGCCGAGTTGAGCGG
TTCCCGGCTGGCCGCGCAGCAACAGATGGAAGGCCTCCTGGCGCCGCACCGGCCCAAGGAGCCCGCGTGG
TTCCTGGCCACCGTCGGAGTCTCGCCCGACCACCAGGGCAAGGGTCTGGGCAGCGCCGTCGTGCTCCCCG
GAGTGGAGGCGGCCGAGCGCGCCGGGGTGCCCGCCTTCCTGGAGACCTCCGCGCCCCGCAACCTCCCCTT
CTACGAGCGGCTCGGCTTCACCGTCACCGCCGACGTCGAGGTGCCCGAAGGACCGCGCACCTGGTGCATG
ACCCGCAAGCCCGGTGCCTGAACGCGTTAAGTCGACAATCAACCTCTGGATTACAAAATTTGTGAAAGAT
TGACTGGTATTCTTAACTATGTTGCTCCTTTTACGCTATGTGGATACGCTGCTTTAATGCCTTTGTATCA
TGCTATTGCTTCCCGTATGGCTTTCATTTTCTCCTCCTTGTATAAATCCTGGTTGCTGTCTCTTTATGAG
GAGTTGTGGCCCGTTGTCAGGCAACGTGGCGTGGTGTGCACTGTGTTTGCTGACGCAACCCCCACTGGTT
GGGGCATTGCCACCACCTGTCAGCTCCTTTCCGGGACTTTCGCTTTCCCCCTCCCTATTGCCACGGCGGA
ACTCATCGCCGCCTGCCTTGCCCGCTGCTGGACAGGGGCTCGGCTGTTGGGCACTGACAATTCCGTGGTG
TTGTCGGGGAAATCATCGTCCTTTCCTTGGCTGCTCGCCTGTGTTGCCACCTGGATTCTGCGCGGGACGT
CCTTCTGCTACGTCCCTTCGGCCCTCAATCCAGCGGACCTTCCTTCCCGCGGCCTGCTGCCGGCTCTGCG
GCCTCTTCCGCGTCTTCGCCTTCGCCCTCAGACGAGTCGGATCTCCCTTTGGGCCGCCTCCCCGCGTCGA
CTTTAAGACCAATGACTTACAAGGCAGCTGTAGATCTTAGCCACTTTTTAAAAGAAAAGGGGGGACTGGA
AGGGCTAATTCACTCCCAACGAAGACAAGATCTGCTTTTTGCTTGTACTGGGTCTCTCTGGTTAGACCAG
ATCTGAGCCTGGGAGCTCTCTGGCTAACTAGGGAACCCACTGCTTAAGCCTCAATAAAGCTTGCCTTGAG
TGCTTCAAGTAGTGTGTGCCCGTCTGTTGTGTGACTCTGGTAACTAGAGATCCCTCAGACCCTTTTAGTC
AGTGTGGAAAATCTCTAGCAGTACGTATAGTAGTTCATGTCATCTTATTATTCAGTATTTATAACTTGCA
AAGAAATGAATATCAGAGAGTGAGAGGAACTTGTTTATTGCAGCTTATAATGGTTACAAATAAAGCAATA
GCATCACAAATTTCACAAATAAAGCATTTTTTTCACTGCATTCTAGTTGTGGTTTGTCCAAACTCATCAA
TGTATCTTATCATGTCTGGCTCTAGCTATCCCGCCCCTAACTCCGCCCATCCCGCCCCTAACTCCGCCCA
GTTCCGCCCATTCTCCGCCCCATGGCTGACTAATTTTTTTTATTTATGCAGAGGCCGAGGCCGCCTCGGC
CTCTGAGCTATTCCAGAAGTAGTGAGGAGGCTTTTTTGGAGGCCTAGGGACGTACCCAATTCGCCCTATA
GTGAGTCGTATTACGCGCGCTCACTGGCCGTCGTTTTACAACGTCGTGACTGGGAAAACCCTGGCGTTAC
CCAACTTAATCGCCTTGCAGCACATCCCCCTTTCGCCAGCTGGCGTAATAGCGAAGAGGCCCGCACCGAT
CGCCCTTCCCAACAGTTGCGCAGCCTGAATGGCGAATGGG
[124 nt withheld, positions 4941-5064]
C
[91 nt withheld, positions 5066-5156]
A
[49 nt withheld, positions 5158-5206]
CCTTTGACGTTGGAGTCCACGTTCTTT
[37 nt withheld, positions 5234-5270]
ACCCTATCTCGGTCTATTCTTTTGATTTATAAGGGATTTTGCCGATTTCGGCCTATTGGTTAAAAAATGA
GCTGATTTAACAAAAATTTAACGCGAATTTTAACAAAATATTAACGCTTACAATTTAGGTGGCACTTTTC
GGGGAAATGTGCGCGGAACCCCTATTTGTTTATTTTTCTAAATACATTCAAATATGTATCCGCTCATGAG
ACAATAACCCTGATAAATGCTTCAATAATATTGAAAAAGGAAGAGTATGAGTATTCAACATTTCCGTGTC
GCCCTTATTCCCTTTTTTGCGGCATTTTGCCTTCCTGTTTTTGCTCACCCAGAAACGCTGGTGAAAGTAA
AAGATGCTGAAGATCAGTTGGGTGCACGAGTGGGTTACATCGAACTGGATCTCAACAGCGGTAAGATCCT
TGAGAGTTTTCGCCCCGAAGAACGTTTTCCAATGATGAGCACTTTTAAAGTTCTGCTATGTGGCGCGGTA
TTATCCCGTATTGACGCCGGGCAAGAGCAACTCGGTCGCCGCATACACTATTCTCAGAATGACTTGGTTG
AGTACTCACCAGTCACAGAAAAGCATCTTACGGATGGCATGACAGTAAGAGAATTATGCAGTGCTGCCAT
AACCATGAGTGATAACACTGCGGCCAACTTACTTCTGACAACGATCGGAGGACCGAAGGAGCTAACCGCT
TTTTTGCACAACATGGGGGATCATGTAACTCGCCTTGATCGTTGGGAACCGGAGCTGAATGAAGCCATAC
CAAACGACGAGCGTGACACCACGATGCCTGTAGCAATGGCAACAACGTTGCGCAAACTATTAACTGGCGA
ACTACTTACTCTAGCTTCCCGGCAACAATTAATAGACTGGATGGAGGCGGATAAAGTTGCAGGACCACTT
CTGCGCTCGGCCCTTCCGGCTGGCTGGTTTATTGCTGATAAATCTGGAGCCGGTGAGCGTGGGTCTCGCG
GTATCATTGCAGCACTGGGGCCAGATGGTAAGCCCTCCCGTATCGTAGTTATCTACACGACGGGGAGTCA
GGCAACTATGGATGAACGAAATAGACAGATCGCTGAGATAGGTGCCTCACTGATTAAGCATTGGTAACTG
TCAGACCAAGTTTACTCATATATACTTTAGATTGATTTAAAACTTCATTTTTAATTTAAAAGGATCTAGG
TGAAGATCCTTTTTGATAATCTCATGACCAAAATCCCTTAACGTGAGTTTTCGTTCCACTGAGCGTCAGA
CCCCGTAGAAAAGATCAAAGGATCTTCTTGAGATCCTTTTTTTCTGCGCGTAATCTGCTGCTTGCAAACA
AAAAAACCACCGCTACCAGCGGTGGTTTGTTTGCCGGATCAAGAGCTACCAACTCTTTTTCCGAAGGTAA
CTGGCTTCAGCAGAGCGCAGATACCAAATACTGTTCTTCTAGTGTAGCCGTAGTTAGGCCACCACTTCAA
GAACTCTGTAGCACCGCCTACATACCTCGCTCTGCTAATCCTGTTACCAGTGGCTGCTGCCAGTGGCGAT
AAGTCGTGTCTTACCGGGTTGGACTCAAGACGATAGTTACCGGATAAGGCGCAGCGGTCGGGCTGAACGG
GGGGTTCGTGCACACAGCCCAGCTTGGAGCGAACGACCTACACCGAACTGAGATACCTACAGCGTGAGCT
ATGAGAAAGCGCCACGCTTCCCGAAGGGAGAAAGGCGGACAGGTATCCGGTAAGCGGCAGGGTCGGAACA
GGAGAGCGCACGAGGGAGCTTCCAGGGGGAAACGCCTGGTATCTTTATAGTCCTGTCGGGTTTCGCCACC
TCTGACTTGAGCGTCGATTTTTGTGATGCTCGTCAGGGGGGCGGAGCCTATGGAAAAACGCCAGCAACGC
GGCCTTTTTACGGTTCCTGGCCTTTTGCTGGCCTTTTGCTCACATGTTCTTTCCTGCGTTATCCCCTGAT
TCTGTGGATAACCGTATTACCGCCTTTGAGTGAGCTGATACCGCTCGCCGCAGCCGAACGACCGAGCGCA
GC
Features (pLannotate 1.2.2; 28 found; start..end, strand, type, name):
      1..25      +  rep_origin     RSF ori (fragment): Plasmids containing the RSF 1030 origin of replication can be propagated in E. coli cells that contain additional plasmids with compatible origins.
     27..119     +  CDS            lacI (fragment): lac repressor; lacI; The lac repressor binds to the lac operator to inhibit transcription in E. coli. This inhibition can be relieved by adding lactose or isopropyl-β-D-thiogalactopyranoside (IPTG).
    132..153     +  protein_bind   CAP binding site: CAP binding activates transcription in the presence of cAMP. E. coli catabolite activator protein
    168..198     +  promoter       lac promoter: promoter for the E. coli lac operon
    206..222     +  protein_bind   lac operator: The lac repressor binds to the lac operator to inhibit transcription in E. coli. This inhibition can be relieved by adding lactose or isopropyl-β-D-thiogalactopyranoside (IPTG). lac repressor encoded by lacI
    267..285     +  promoter       T3 promoter: promoter for bacteriophage T3 RNA polymerase
    313..539     +  promoter       RSV promoter: Rous sarcoma virus enhancer/promoter
    540..720     +  LTR            5' LTR (truncated): truncated 5' long terminal repeat (LTR) from HIV-1
    767..892     +  misc_feature   HIV-1 Ψ: packaging signal of human immunodeficiency virus type 1
    876..1239    +  CDS            HIV-1 gag (fragment): gag protein from human immunodeficiency virus 1; gag
   1385..1618    +  misc_feature   RRE: The Rev response element (RRE) of HIV-1 allows for Rev-dependent mRNA export from the nucleus to the cytoplasm.
   1995..2021    +  CDS            Rev (fragment): human immunodeficiency virus 1 (HIV-1) Rev protein; rev; enhances nuclear export of unspliced and incompletely spliced viral mRNAs
   2025..2265    +  promoter       U6 promoter: RNA polymerase III promoter for human U6 snRNA
   2313..2380    +  misc_RNA       tracrRNA (fragment): trans-activating CRISPR RNA for the Streptococcus pyogenes CRISPR/Cas9 system
   2429..2546    +  misc_feature   cPPT/CTS: central polypurine tract and central termination sequence of HIV-1
   2615..2826    +  promoter       EF-1α core promoter: core promoter for human elongation factor EF-1α
   2852..3451    +  CDS            PuroR (fragment): puromycin N-acetyltransferase; pac from Streptomyces; confers resistance to puromycin
   3467..4055    +  misc_feature   WPRE: woodchuck hepatitis virus posttranscriptional regulatory element
   4106..4125    +  misc_feature   cPPT/CTS (fragment): central polypurine tract and central termination sequence of HIV-1
   4127..4360    +  LTR            3' LTR (ΔU3): self-inactivating 3' long terminal repeat (LTR) from HIV-1
   4438..4559    +  polyA_signal   SV40 poly(A) signal: SV40 polyadenylation signal
   4599..4734    +  rep_origin     SV40 ori: SV40 origin of replication
   4755..4773    -  promoter       T7 promoter: promoter for bacteriophage T7 RNA polymerase
   4781..4936    +  CDS            lacZα (fragment): LacZα fragment of β-galactosidase; lacZ fragment
   4941..5369    +  rep_origin     f1 ori (sequence partly withheld): f1 bacteriophage origin of replication; arrow indicates direction of (+) strand synthesis
   5422..5526    +  promoter       AmpR promoter: bla
   5527..6387    +  CDS            AmpR: β-lactamase; bla; confers resistance to ampicillin, carbenicillin, and related antibiotics
   6558..7146    +  rep_origin     ori: high-copy-number ColE1/pMB1/pBR322/pUC origin of replication
