[The description below was written by a language model from this plasmid's Addgene catalogue record and pLannotate feature annotations shown in this document.]
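Description:
RNASEH2A B10.3 gRNA is a third-generation lentiviral CRISPR guide plasmid built on the pLenti-sgRNA backbone and designed to target human RNASEH2A. It is propagated in E. coli through a high-copy ColE1/pUC-type origin with ampicillin selection (AmpR under its own promoter). It also carries an f1 origin and small lac, T3 and T7 remnants typical of the parental cloning vector. The catalogue lists the empty backbone as 9,151 bp, whereas the sequenced plasmid is 7,302 nt. This would fit loss of a stuffer fragment when the guide was inserted between two BsmBI sites, both destroyed during cloning, although the record does not state this.

The viral portion begins with an RSV promoter fused to a truncated HIV-1 5' LTR, which allows Tat-independent production of the genomic RNA. This is followed by the Ψ packaging signal with a gag fragment, the Rev response element for Rev-dependent nuclear export, and a cPPT/CTS. A self-inactivating ΔU3 3' LTR and an SV40 polyadenylation signal close the unit.

Between the LTRs sit two expression cassettes. A human U6 RNA polymerase III promoter drives the RNASEH2A spacer joined to the Streptococcus pyogenes tracrRNA-derived scaffold, giving a single guide RNA. An EF-1α core promoter drives puromycin N-acetyltransferase, followed by a WPRE to enhance expression, so that transduced mammalian cells can be selected with puromycin. No Cas9 is annotated on the plasmid, so the nuclease must be supplied separately.

The plasmid belongs to a guide series used for large-scale Cas9 knockout analysis of cell-cycle genes in human cell lines.
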