Addgene plasmid #90879: RNASEH2A B10.3 gRNA
Purpose: 3rd generation lentiviral gRNA plasmid targeting human RNASEH2A
Depositing lab: Iain Cheeseman. Depositing organization: Whitehead Institute for Biomedical Research. Publication: Large-Scale Analysis of CRISPR/Cas9 Cell-Cycle Knockouts Reveals the Diversity of p53-Dependent Responses to Cell-Cycle Defects. McKinley KL, Cheeseman IM. Dev Cell. 2017 Feb 27;40(4):405-420.e2. doi: 10.1016/j.devcel.2017.01.012. Epub 2017 Feb 16. PubMed 28216383.
Backbone
  Vector backbone: pLenti-sgRNA
  Backbone manufacturer: Eric Lander & David Sabatini labs (Addgene plasmid #71409)
  Backbone size w/o insert (bp): 9151
  Vector type: Lentiviral, CRISPR
  Selectable markers: Puromycin
Growth in bacteria
  Bacterial resistance: Ampicillin, 100 μg/mL
  Growth temperature: 37°C
  Growth strain: NEB Stable
  Copy number: Unknown
Gene/Insert
  Gene/Insert name: RNASEH2A (Guide Designation B10.3) (alt name: pKMKO series)
  gRNA/shRNA sequence: CACCgCCGCGGGCACAGGCGAACTC
  Species: H. sapiens (human)
  Promoter: U6
  Cloning method: Restriction Enzyme; 5′ cloning site BsmBI (destroyed during cloning); 3′ cloning site BsmBI (destroyed during cloning)
  Sequencing primers: 5′ hU6-F (5'-GAGGGCCTATTTCCCATGATT-3'); 3′ EF1a-R (5'-CACGGCGACTACTGCACTTA-3')
Terms and licenses: Academic/Nonprofit Terms; Industry Terms: Not Available to Industry
Depositor comments: Please note that gRNA target sequence listed is not strictly the 20nt spacer sequence, but also contains the 5' BsmBI overhang. For more information about knockout human cell lines generated using this plasmid, please see http://cellcycleknockouts.wi.mit.edu/ .
How to cite: RNASEH2A B10.3 gRNA was a gift from Iain Cheeseman (Addgene plasmid # 90879 ; http://n2t.net/addgene:90879 ; RRID:Addgene_90879)
